>Addgene plasmid #175933 | pDL187 | addgene full sequence | sequence record 375510 | Addgene NGS Result
GTTAACGCTAGCATGGATCTCGGGCCCCAAATAATGATTTTATTTTGACTGATAGTGACCTGTTCGTTGC
AACAAATTGATGAGCAATGCTTTTTTATAATGCCAACTTTGTACAAAAAAGCAGGCTTCGAAGGAGATAG
AACCATGTATCTTCCTGAATTGGTCAACATTTTTAATGGCATGCATGTTGGACCTTTTATAGAAGAAATG
ATATTTTATTATTGCCCAAGACTCCAAAGTCTTTCCAAATCTGAGTTGTCAAGCAAATCTTTGAAGATCA
TCAAAGGTGAAAGCATCTGGTGGGAAGCATTGAAATGGAATGAAGCAGAGTGGGGAGATGCTGGTCGACC
CAATTATTTTGAGCGAATTTTTTCACCAATTAATGAGGAGGCTGACATGATGAACCAACTAGCTGCACTT
CAAGAGACTCAACTAAATGAATATCACAATACGACATATCAGGGAATTTCAAGTTCTAAACAGTCGATAG
CAAAAATATTAGCCCCAGTTTCATCTGTGGGTAGGGGTAGTTCAAACAGTGAAGCCCAAAAGCGGAAAGT
CGTTGCTGAGCCAAAGATATTTCAAGAGGTAACAAAAAAGGGTTATAAACGAAGAGAAGTTTGGACAGCA
AAGATACGTGTCAATGCGGAAGGGTGTTATGATGATGGATATATCTGGAGAAAATATGGGAAAAGGCAAA
TTCTTGGAGCTAAGTATCCAAGAGAATATTACAGATGCGCACATAAATTTGTACATTGGTGCCCAGCAAG
AAAACGAGTTCAAAGGTTAGACGAAAACCCAGCAACAATTGAGATAATCTACGAGCACAGACATACATGC
GCCAGAGAACAGAATTTGATCATTAAGAGTGGGGATGAGGCAAGTCAATCCTGCAAGTTAGACCCAGCTT
TCTTGTACAAAGTTGGCATTATAAGAAAGCATTGCTTATCAATTTGTTGCAACGAACAGGTCACTATCAG
TCAAAATAAAATCATTATTTGCCATCCAGCTGCAGCTCTGGCCCGTGTCTCAAAATCTCTGATGTTACAT
TGCACAAGATAAAAATATATCATCATGAACAATAAAACTGTCTGCTTACATAAACAGTAATACAAGGGGT
GTTATGAGCCATATTCAACGGGAAACGTCGAGGCCGCGATTAAATTCCAACATGGATGCTGATTTATATG
GGTATAAATGGGCTCGCGATAATGTCGGGCAATCAGGTGCGACAATCTATCGCTTGTATGGGAAGCCCGA
TGCGCCAGAGTTGTTTCTGAAACATGGCAAAGGTAGCGTTGCCAATGATGTTACAGATGAGATGGTCAGA
CTAAACTGGCTGACGGAATTTATGCCTCTTCCGACCATCAAGCATTTTATCCGTACTCCTGATGATGCAT
GGTTACTCACCACTGCGATCCCCGGAAAAACAGCATTCCAGGTATTAGAAGAATATCCTGATTCAGGTGA
AAATATTGTTGATGCGCTGGCAGTGTTCCTGCGCCGGTTGCATTCGATTCCTGTTTGTAATTGTCCTTTT
AACAGCGATCGCGTATTTCGTCTCGCTCAGGCGCAATCACGAATGAATAACGGTTTGGTTGATGCGAGTG
ATTTTGATGACGAGCGTAATGGCTGGCCTGTTGAACAAGTCTGGAAAGAAATGCATAAACTTTTGCCATT
CTCACCGGATTCAGTCGTCACTCATGGTGATTTCTCACTTGATAACCTTATTTTTGACGAGGGGAAATTA
GGCCGGGAAGCCGATCTCGGCTTGAACGAATTGTTAGGTGGCGGTACTTGGGTCGATATCAAAGTGCATC
ACTTCTTCCCGTATGCCCAACTTTGTATAGAGAGCCACTGCGGGATCGTCACCGTAATCTGCTTGCACGT
AGATCACATAAGCACCAAGCGCGTTGGCCTCATGCTTGAGGAGATTGATGAGCGCGGTGGCAATGCCCTG
CCTCCGGTGCTCGCCGGAGACTGCGAGATCATAGATATAGATCTCACTACGCGGCTGCTCAAACTTGGGC
AGAACGTAAGCCGCGAGAGCGCCAACAACCGCTTCTTGGTCGAAGGCAGCAAGCGCGATGAATGTCTTAC
TACGGAGCAAGTTCCCGAGGTAATCGGAGTCCGGCTGATGTTGGGAGTAGGTGGCTACGTCTCCGAACTC
ACGACCGAAAAGATCAAGAGCAGCCCGCATGGATTTGACTTGGTCAGGGCCGAGCCTACATGTGCGAATG
ATGCCCATACTTGAGCCACCTAACTTTGTTTTAGGGCGACTGCCCTGCTGCGTAACATCGTTGCTGCTGC
GTAACATCGTTGCTGCTCCATAACATCAAACATCGACCCACGGCGTAACGCGCTTGCTGCTTGGATGCCC
GAGGCATAGACTGTACAAAAAAACAGTCATAACAAGCCATGAAAACCGCCACTGCGCCGTTACCACCGCT
GCGTTCGGTCAAGGTTCTGGACCAGTTGCGTGAGCGCATACGCTACTTGCATTACAGTTTACGAACCGAA
CAGGCTTATGTCAACTGGGTTCGTGCCTTCATCCGTTTCCACGGTGTGCGTCACCCGGCAACCTTGGGCA
GCAGCGAAGTCGAGGCATTTCTGTCCTGGCTGGCGAACGAGCGCAAGGTTTCGGTCTCCACGCATCGTCA
GGCATTGGCGGCCTTGCTGTTCTTCTACGGCAAGGTGCTGTGCACGGATCTGCCCTGGCTTCAGGAGATC
GGAAGACCTCGGCCGTCGCGGCGCTTGCCGGTGGTGCTGACCCCGGATGAAGTGGTTCGCATCCTCGGTT
TTCTGGAAGGCGAGCATCGTTTGTTCGCCCAGGACTCTAGCTATAGTTCTAGTGGTTGGCTACTAATAGG
TTGTATTGATGTTGGACGAGTCGGAATCGCAGACCGATACCAGGATCTTGCCATCCTATGGAACTGCCTC
GGTGAGTTTTCTCCTTCATTACAGAAACGGCTTTTTCAAAAATATGGTATTGATAATCCTGATATGAATA
AATTGCAGTTTCATTTGATGCTCGATGAGTTTTTCTAATCAGAATTGGTTAATTGGTTGTAACACTGGCA
GAGCATTACGCTGACTTGACGGGACGGCGCAAGCTCATGACCAAAATCCCTTAACGTGAGTTTTCGTTCC
ACTGAGCGTCAGACCCCGTAGAAAAGATCAAAGGATCTTCTTGAGATCCTTTTTTTCTGCGCGTAATCTG
CTGCTTGCAAACAAAAAAACCACCGCTACCAGCGGTGGTTTGTTTGCCGGATCAAGAGCTACCAACTCTT
TTTCCGAAGGTAACTGGCTTCAGCAGAGCGCAGATACCAAATACTGTTCTTCTAGTGTAGCCGTAGTTAG
GCCACCACTTCAAGAACTCTGTAGCACCGCCTACATACCTCGCTCTGCTAATCCTGTTACCAGTGGCTGC
TGCCAGTGGCGATAAGTCGTGTCTTACCGGGTTGGACTCAAGACGATAGTTACCGGATAAGGCGCAGCGG
TCGGGCTGAACGGGGGGTTCGTGCACACAGCCCAGCTTGGAGCGAACGACCTACACCGAACTGAGATACC
TACAGCGTGAGCTATGAGAAAGCGCCACGCTTCCCGAAGGGAGAAAGGCGGACAGGTATCCGGTAAGCGG
CAGGGTCGGAACAGGAGAGCGCACGAGGGAGCTTCCAGGGGGAAACGCCTGGTATCTTTATAGTCCTGTC
GGGTTTCGCCACCTCTGACTTGAGCGTCGATTTTTGTGATGCTCGTCAGGGGGGCGGAGCCTATGGAAAA
ACGCCAGCAACGCGGCCTTTTTACGGTTCCTGGCCTTTTGCTGGCCTTTTGCTCACATGTTCTTTCCTGC
GTTATCCCCTGATTCTGTGGATAACCGTATTACCGCTAGCCAGGAAGAGTTTGTAGAAACGCAAAAAGGC
CATCCGTCAGGATGGCCTTCTGCTTAGTTTGATGCCTGGCAGTTTATGGCGGGCGTCCTGCCCGCCACCC
TCCGGGCCGTTGCTTCACAACGTTCAAATCCGCTCCCGGCGGATTTGTCCTACTCAGGAGAGCGTTCACC
GACAAACAACAGATAAAACGAAAGGCCCAGTCTTCCGACTGAGCCTTTCGTTTTATTTGATGCCTGGCAG
TTCCCTACTCTCGC
Features (pLannotate 1.2.2; 10 found; start..end, strand, type, name):
     28..127     +  protein_bind   attL1: mutant version of attL; recombination site for the Gateway® LR reaction LR Clonase™
    902..1001    -  protein_bind   attL2: mutant version of attL; recombination site for the Gateway® LR reaction LR Clonase™
   1124..1750    +  CDS            KanR (fragment): aminoglycoside phosphotransferase; aph(3')-Ia; confers resistance to kanamycin in bacteria or G418 (Geneticin®) in eukaryotes
   1784..2317    -  CDS            GmR: gentamycin acetyltransferase; aacC1; confers resistance to gentamycin
   2506..2534    -  promoter       Pc promoter: intI1 (promoter lies within the coding sequence); class 1 integron promoter
   2512..2859    -  CDS            YPR2_ECOLX (fragment): Protein predicted: Swiss-Prot protein existence level 4. From Escherichia coli.
   2864..3048    +  CDS            KanR (fragment): aminoglycoside phosphotransferase; aph(3')-Ia; confers resistance to kanamycin in bacteria or G418 (Geneticin®) in eukaryotes
   3191..3779    +  rep_origin     ori: high-copy-number ColE1/pMB1/pBR322/pUC origin of replication
   3914..3941    -  terminator     rrnB T2 terminator: transcription terminator T2 from the E. coli rrnB gene
   4073..4116    +  terminator     rrnB T1 terminator: Escherichia coli rrnB; transcription terminator T1 from the E. coli rrnB gene
