[The description below was written by a language model from this plasmid's Addgene catalogue record and pLannotate feature annotations shown in this document.]
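Description:
pDL187 is a Gateway entry clone built on the pDONR207-type donor backbone (recorded as "pDONOR207"), propagated in E. coli as a high-copy plasmid of about 4.1 kb. Replication relies on a ColE1/pUC-type origin. Selection is by gentamicin, conferred by the aacC1 gentamicin acetyltransferase gene, which is driven by the class 1 integron Pc promoter. The feature table also detects two fragments of a kanamycin phosphotransferase gene flanking the gentamicin cassette. These appear to be the halves of a kanamycin marker interrupted by that cassette rather than a functional gene, and the record lists only gentamicin resistance. The rrnB T1 and T2 terminators lie just upstream of the cloning region, where they shield the insert from read-through transcription from the backbone.

The payload sits between attL1 and attL2, the recombination sites left after a BP reaction. The roughly 770 bp interval between them carries the insert named ID#85, from soybean (Glycine max). The automated annotation does not identify any feature in this interval, and the record gives no further detail on which protein or domain ID#85 encodes. The associated publication title describes a toolkit of integrated domains from plant NLR immune receptors, used to identify targets of pathogen effectors, so ID#85 is presumably one member of that collection. As is typical of entry clones, no promoter, tag or reporter is annotated for expressing the insert.

The stated purpose is to serve as the entry vector in a Gateway LR reaction. In that reaction, LR Clonase recombines the attL sites with the attR sites of a destination vector, moving ID#85 directionally into whatever expression context that vector provides.
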