Addgene plasmid #175933: pDL187
Purpose: pENTRY for Gateway LR reaction
Depositing lab: Nemo Peeters. Depositing organization: CNRS UMR 2594, INRA UMR 0441, Laboratoire des Interactions Plantes Micro-organismes (LIPM). Publication: An NLR integrated domain toolkit to identify plant pathogen effector targets. Landry D, Mila I, Sabbagh CRR, Zaffuto M, Pouzet C, Tremousaygue D, Dabos P, Deslandes L, Peeters N. Plant J. 2023 Sep;115(5):1443-1457. doi: 10.1111/tpj.16331. Epub 2023 Jul 24. PubMed 37248633.
Backbone
  Vector backbone: pDONOR207
  Vector type: pENTRY clone
Growth in bacteria
  Bacterial resistance: Gentamicin, 10 μg/mL
  Growth temperature: 37°C
  Growth strain: DH5alpha
  Copy number: High Copy
Gene/Insert
  Gene/Insert name: ID#85
  Species: Glycine max
  Cloning method: Gateway Cloning
  Sequencing primers: 5′ n/a
Terms and licenses: Academic/Nonprofit Terms; Industry Terms: Not Available to Industry
Depositor comments: Please visit https://www.biorxiv.org/content/10.1101/2021.08.23.457316v2 for bioRxiv preprint.
How to cite: pDL187 was a gift from Nemo Peeters (Addgene plasmid # 175933 ; http://n2t.net/addgene:175933 ; RRID:Addgene_175933)
